>Addgene plasmid #149323 | pDONR223 SARS-CoV-2 ORF6_nostop | addgene full sequence | sequence record 296478 | Addgene NGS Result
GAAAGCGGGCAGTGAGCGCAACGCAATTAATACGCGTACCGCTAGCCAGGAAGAGTTTGTAGAAACGCAA
AAAGGCCATCCGTCAGGATGGCCTTCTGCTTAGTTTGATGCCTGGCAGTTTATGGCGGGCGTCCTGCCCG
CCACCCTCCGGGCCGTTGCTTCACAACGTTCAAATCCGCTCCCGGCGGATTTGTCCTACTCAGGAGAGCG
TTCACCGACAAACAACAGATAAAACGAAAGGCCCAGTCTTCCGACTGAGCCTTTCGTTTTATTTGATGCC
TGGCAGTTCCCTACTCTCGCGTTAACGCTAGCATGGATGTTTTCCCAGTCACGACGTTGTAAAACGACGG
CCAGTCTTAAGCTCGGGCCCCAAATAATGATTTTATTTTGACTGATAGTGACCTGTTCGTTGCAACAAAT
TGATGAGCAATGCTTTTTTATAATGCCAACTTTGTACAAAAAAGTTGGCATGTTCCACCTGGTGGACTTC
CAGGTGACCATCGCCGAGATCCTGCTGATCATCATGCGCACCTTCAAGGTGTCTATCTGGAACCTGGACT
ACATCATCAACCTGATCATCAAGAACCTGAGCAAGTCCCTGACCGAGAACAAGTACAGCCAGCTGGACGA
GGAACAGCCCATGGAAATCGACTACCCAACTTTCTTGTACAAAGTTGGCATTATAAGAAAGCATTGCTTA
TCAATTTGTTGCAACGAACAGGTCACTATCAGTCAAAATAAAATCATTATTTGCCATCCAGCTGATATCC
CCTATAGTGAGTCGTATTACATGGTCATAGCTGTTTCCTGGCAGCTCTGGCCCGTGTCTCAAAATCTCTG
ATGTTACATTGCACAAGATAAAAATATATCATCATGCCTCCTCTAGACCAGCCAGGACAGAAATGCCTCG
ACTTCGCTGCTACCCAAGGTTGCCGGGTGACGCACACCGTGGAAACGGATGAAGGCACGAACCCAGTGGA
CATAAGCCTGTTCGGTTCGTAAGCTGTAATGCAAGTAGCGTATGCGCTCACGCAACTGGTCCAGAACCTT
GACCGAACGCAGCGGTGGTAACGGCGCAGTGGCGGTTTTCATGGCTTGTTATGACTGTTTTTTTGGGGTA
CAGTCTATGCCTCGGGCATCCAAGCAGCAAGCGCGTTACGCCGTGGGTCGATGTTTGATGTTATGGAGCA
GCAACGATGTTACGCAGCAGGGCAGTCGCCCTAAAACAAAGTTAAACATTATGAGGGAAGCGGTGATCGC
CGAAGTATCGACTCAACTATCAGAGGTAGTTGGCGTCATCGAGCGCCATCTCGAACCGACGTTGCTGGCC
GTACATTTGTACGGCTCCGCAGTGGATGGCGGCCTGAAGCCACACAGTGATATTGATTTGCTGGTTACGG
TGACCGTAAGGCTTGATGAAACAACGCGGCGAGCTTTGATCAACGACCTTTTGGAAACTTCGGCTTCCCC
TGGAGAGAGCGAGATTCTCCGCGCTGTAGAAGTCACCATTGTTGTGCACGACGACATCATTCCGTGGCGT
TATCCAGCTAAGCGCGAACTGCAATTTGGAGAATGGCAGCGCAATGACATTCTTGCAGGTATCTTCGAGC
CAGCCACGATCGACATTGATCTGGCTATCTTGCTGACAAAAGCAAGAGAACATAGCGTTGCCTTGGTAGG
TCCAGCGGCGGAGGAACTCTTTGATCCGGTTCCTGAACAGGATCTATTTGAGGCGCTAAATGAAACCTTA
ACGCTATGGAACTCGCCGCCCGACTGGGCTGGCGATGAGCGAAATGTAGTGCTTACGTTGTCCCGCATTT
GGTACAGCGCAGTAACCGGCAAAATCGCGCCGAAGGATGTCGCTGCCGACTGGGCAATGGAGCGCCTGCC
GGCCCAGTATCAGCCCGTCATACTTGAAGCTAGACAGGCTTATCTTGGACAAGAAGAAGATCGCTTGGCC
TCGCGCGCAGATCAGTTGGAAGAATTTGTCCACTACGTGAAAGGCGAGATCACCAAGGTAGTCGGCAAAT
AACCCTCGAGCCACCCATGACCAAAATCCCTTAACGTGAGTTACGCGTCGTTCCACTGAGCGTCAGACCC
CGTAGAAAAGATCAAAGGATCTTCTTGAGATCCTTTTTTTCTGCGCGTAATCTGCTGCTTGCAAACAAAA
AAACCACCGCTACCAGCGGTGGTTTGTTTGCCGGATCAAGAGCTACCAACTCTTTTTCCGAAGGTAACTG
GCTTCAGCAGAGCGCAGATACCAAATACTGTTCTTCTAGTGTAGCCGTAGTTAGGCCACCACTTCAAGAA
CTCTGTAGCACCGCCTACATACCTCGCTCTGCTAATCCTGTTACCAGTGGCTGCTGCCAGTGGCGATAAG
TCGTGTCTTACCGGGTTGGACTCAAGACGATAGTTACCGGATAAGGCGCAGCGGTCGGGCTGAACGGGGG
GTTCGTGCACACAGCCCAGCTTGGAGCGAACGACCTACACCGAACTGAGATACCTACAGCGTGAGCTATG
AGAAAGCGCCACGCTTCCCGAAGGGAGAAAGGCGGACAGGTATCCGGTAAGCGGCAGGGTCGGAACAGGA
GAGCGCACGAGGGAGCTTCCAGGGGGAAACGCCTGGTATCTTTATAGTCCTGTCGGGTTTCGCCACCTCT
GACTTGAGCGTCGATTTTTGTGATGCTCGTCAGGGGGGCGGAGCCTATGGAAAAACGCCAGCAACGCGGC
CTTTTTACGGTTCCTGGCCTTTTGCTGGCCTTTTGCTCACATGTTCTTTCCTGCGTTATCCCCTGATTCT
GTGGATAACCGTATTACCGCCTTTGAGTGAGCTGATACCGCTCGCCGCAGCCGAACGACCGAGCGCAGCG
AGTCAGTGAGCGAGGAAGCGGAAGAGCGCCCAATACGCAAACCGCCTCTCCCCGCGCGTTGGCCGATTCA
TTAATGCAGCTGGCACGACAGGTTTCCCGACTG
Features (pLannotate 1.2.2; 12 found; start..end, strand, type, name):
     70..97      -  terminator     rrnB T2 terminator: transcription terminator T2 from the E. coli rrnB gene
    229..272     +  terminator     rrnB T1 terminator: Escherichia coli rrnB; transcription terminator T1 from the E. coli rrnB gene
    319..355     -  CDS            lacZα (fragment): LacZα fragment of β-galactosidase; lacZ fragment
    372..467     +  protein_bind   attL3: mutant version of attL; recombination site for the Gateway® LR reaction LR Clonase™
    470..652     +  CDS            NS6_SARS2: Experimental evidence at protein level: Swiss-Prot protein existence level 1. Disrupts cell nuclear import complex formation by tethering karyopherin alpha 2 and karyopherin beta 1 to the membrane. Retention of import factors at the ER/Golgi membrane leads to a loss of transport into the nucleus. Thereby prevents STAT1 nuclear translocation in response to interferon signaling, thus blocking the expression of interferon stimulated genes (ISGs) that display multiple antiviral activities (PubMed:33097660). Suppresses IFN-beta production possibly by blocking IRF3 nuclear translocation (PubMed:3297
    654..753     -  protein_bind   attL2: mutant version of attL; recombination site for the Gateway® LR reaction LR Clonase™
    771..789     -  promoter       T7 promoter: promoter for bacteriophage T7 RNA polymerase
    979..1002    +  promoter       Pc promoter (fragment): intI1 (promoter lies within the coding sequence); class 1 integron promoter
   1178..1234    +  CDS            GmR (fragment): gentamycin acetyltransferase; aacC1; confers resistance to gentamycin
   1241..2032    +  CDS            SmR: aminoglycoside adenylyltransferase (Murphy, 1985); aadA; confers resistance to spectinomycin and streptomycin
   2125..2713    +  rep_origin     ori: high-copy-number ColE1/pMB1/pBR322/pUC origin of replication
   2896..15      +  CDS            lacI (fragment) (across the origin): lac repressor; lacI; The lac repressor binds to the lac operator to inhibit transcription in E. coli. This inhibition can be relieved by adding lactose or isopropyl-β-D-thiogalactopyranoside (IPTG).
