[The description below was written by a language model from this plasmid's Addgene catalogue record and pLannotate feature annotations shown in this document.]
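Description:
pDONR223 SARS-CoV-2 ORF6_nostop is a Gateway-compatible entry clone built on the pDONR223 backbone, carrying the coding sequence of ORF6 from SARS-CoV-2 isolate Wuhan-Hu-1. It is maintained in E. coli through a high-copy ColE1/pUC-type origin and selected with spectinomycin via the aadA (SmR) aminoglycoside adenylyltransferase gene, which sits downstream of a class 1 integron Pc promoter fragment and a remnant of a gentamicin resistance gene. The sequenced plasmid is 2,973 nt, smaller than the listed 5,005 bp empty backbone. This is consistent with the donor vector's original cassette between the recombination sites having been replaced by the short insert during Gateway cloning.

The 183 bp ORF6 insert was synthesized with codon optimization, so it differs from the viral sequence by many synonymous changes while encoding the native protein. ORF6 is annotated as an interferon antagonist that tethers nuclear import factors at ER/Golgi membranes, blocking STAT1 nuclear translocation and interferon-stimulated gene expression. The open reading frame is flanked by attL recombination sites (annotated by the software as attL3 and attL2), allowing transfer into attR-containing destination vectors by an LR reaction. Because the stop codon is omitted, the ORF can be read through into C-terminal tags or fusion partners supplied by the destination vector. The entry clone provides no dedicated promoter for expressing the insert. A T7 promoter lies just outside one att site, pointing toward the insert on its antisense strand, and rrnB T1 and T2 terminators upstream insulate the cassette from read-through transcription. M13 primer sites allow sequence verification. The plasmid belongs to a collection of SARS-CoV-2 coding regions intended for flexible subcloning into expression systems.
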