Addgene plasmid #149323: pDONR223 SARS-CoV-2 ORF6_nostop
Purpose: Gateway-compatible Entry vector, with insert of ORF6 gene's CDS from SARS-CoV-2 isolate Wuhan-Hu-1. Does not contain stop codon.
Depositing lab: Fritz Roth. Depositing organization: Sinai Health System. Publication: A Comprehensive, Flexible Collection of SARS-CoV-2 Coding Regions. Kim DK, Knapp JJ, Kuang D, Chawla A, Cassonnet P, Lee H, Sheykhkarimli D, Samavarchi-Tehrani P, Abdouni H, Rayhan A, Li R, Pogoutse O, Coyaud E, van der Werf S, Demeret C, Gingras AC, Taipale M, Raught B, Jacob Y, Roth FP. G3 (Bethesda). 2020 Aug 6. pii: g3.120.401554. doi: 10.1534/g3.120.401554. PubMed 32763951.
Backbone
  Vector backbone: pDONR223
  Backbone manufacturer: Rual et al, Genome Res. 14:2128-2135, 2004.
  Backbone size w/o insert (bp): 5005
  Vector type: Gateway-compatible Entry vector
Growth in bacteria
  Bacterial resistance: Spectinomycin, 50 μg/mL
  Growth temperature: 37°C
  Growth strain: DH5alpha
  Copy number: Unknown
Gene/Insert
  Gene/Insert name: ORF6
  Species: SARS-CoV-2 isolate Wuhan-Hu-1
  Insert size (bp): 183
  Mutation: Many synonymous changes due to codon optimization
  Entrez Gene: ORF6 (a.k.a. GU280_gp06)
  Cloning method: Gateway Cloning
  Sequencing primers: 5′ M13F; 3′ M13R
Resource information
  A portion of this plasmid was derived from a plasmid made by: Synthesized from GenScript
Terms and licenses: Academic/Nonprofit Terms; Industry Terms
How to cite: pDONR223 SARS-CoV-2 ORF6_nostop was a gift from Fritz Roth (Addgene plasmid # 149323 ; http://n2t.net/addgene:149323 ; RRID:Addgene_149323)
