>Addgene plasmid #149323 | pDONR223 SARS-CoV-2 ORF6_nostop | depositor partial sequence | sequence record 291930 | Inserted CDS without stop codon
ATGTTCCACCTGGTGGACTTCCAGGTGACCATCGCCGAGATCCTGCTGATCATCATGCGCACCTTCAAGG
TGTCTATCTGGAACCTGGACTACATCATCAACCTGATCATCAAGAACCTGAGCAAGTCCCTGACCGAGAA
CAAGTACAGCCAGCTGGACGAGGAACAGCCCATGGAAATCGAC
